>Addgene plasmid #187335 | pJT259 Lenti pEF-dCas9-3XFLAG-VP64-T2A-tagBFP-P2A-Blast | addgene full sequence | sequence record 369765 | Addgene NGS Result
GTCGACGGATCGGGAGATCTCCCGATCCCCTATGGTGCACTCTCAGTACAATCTGCTCTGATGCCGCATA
GTTAAGCCAGTATCTGCTCCCTGCTTGTGTGTTGGAGGTCGCTGAGTAGTGCGCGAGCAAAATTTAAGCT
ACAACAAGGCAAGGCTTGACCGACAATTGCATGAAGAATCTGCTTAGGGTTAGGCGTTTTGCGCTGCTTC
GCGATGTACGGGCCAGATATACGCGTTGACATTGATTATTGACTAGTTATTAATAGTAATCAATTACGGG
GTCATTAGTTCATAGCCCATATATGGAGTTCCGCGTTACATAACTTACGGTAAATGGCCCGCCTGGCTGA
CCGCCCAACGACCCCCGCCCATTGACGTCAATAATGACGTATGTTCCCATAGTAACGCCAATAGGGACTT
TCCATTGACGTCAATGGGTGGAGTATTTACGGTAAACTGCCCACTTGGCAGTACATCAAGTGTATCATAT
GCCAAGTACGCCCCCTATTGACGTCAATGACGGTAAATGGCCCGCCTGGCATTATGCCCAGTACATGACC
TTATGGGACTTTCCTACTTGGCAGTACATCTACGTATTAGTCATCGCTATTACCATGGTGATGCGGTTTT
GGCAGTACATCAATGGGCGTGGATAGCGGTTTGACTCACGGGGATTTCCAAGTCTCCACCCCATTGACGT
CAATGGGAGTTTGTTTTGGCACCAAAATCAACGGGACTTTCCAAAATGTCGTAACAACTCCGCCCCATTG
ACGCAAATGGGCGGTAGGCGTGTACGGTGGGAGGTCTATATAAGCAGCGCGTTTTGCCTGTACTGGGTCT
CTCTGGTTAGACCAGATCTGAGCCTGGGAGCTCTCTGGCTAACTAGGGAACCCACTGCTTAAGCCTCAAT
AAAGCTTGCCTTGAGTGCTTCAAGTAGTGTGTGCCCGTCTGTTGTGTGACTCTGGTAACTAGAGATCCCT
CAGACCCTTTTAGTCAGTGTGGAAAATCTCTAGCAGTGGCGCCCGAACAGGGACTTGAAAGCGAAAGGGA
AACCAGAGGAGCTCTCTCGACGCAGGACTCGGCTTGCTGAAGCGCGCACGGCAAGAGGCGAGGGGCGGCG
ACTGGTGAGTACGCCAAAAATTTTGACTAGCGGAGGCTAGAAGGAGAGAGATGGGTGCGAGAGCGTCAGT
ATTAAGCGGGGGAGAATTAGATCGCGATGGGAAAAAATTCGGTTAAGGCCAGGGGGAAAGAAAAAATATA
AATTAAAACATATAGTATGGGCAAGCAGGGAGCTAGAACGATTCGCAGTTAATCCTGGCCTGTTAGAAAC
ATCAGAAGGCTGTAGACAAATACTGGGACAGCTACAACCATCCCTTCAGACAGGATCAGAAGAACTTAGA
TCATTATATAATACAGTAGCAACCCTCTATTGTGTGCATCAAAGGATAGAGATAAAAGACACCAAGGAAG
CTTTAGACAAGATAGAGGAAGAGCAAAACAAAAGTAAGACCACCGCACAGCAAGCGGCCGCTGATCTTCA
GACCTGGAGGAGGAGATATGAGGGACAATTGGAGAAGTGAATTATATAAATATAAAGTAGTAAAAATTGA
ACCATTAGGAGTAGCACCCACCAAGGCAAAGAGAAGAGTGGTGCAGAGAGAAAAAAGAGCAGTGGGAATA
GGAGCTTTGTTCCTTGGGTTCTTGGGAGCAGCAGGAAGCACTATGGGCGCAGCGTCAATGACGCTGACGG
TACAGGCCAGACAATTATTGTCTGGTATAGTGCAGCAGCAGAACAATTTGCTGAGGGCTATTGAGGCGCA
ACAGCATCTGTTGCAACTCACAGTCTGGGGCATCAAGCAGCTCCAGGCAAGAATCCTGGCTGTGGAAAGA
TACCTAAAGGATCAACAGCTCCTGGGGATTTGGGGTTGCTCTGGAAAACTCATTTGCACCACTGCTGTGC
CTTGGAATGCTAGTTGGAGTAATAAATCTCTGGAACAGATTTGGAATCACACGACCTGGATGGAGTGGGA
CAGAGAAATTAACAATTACACAAGCTTAATACACTCCTTAATTGAAGAATCGCAAAACCAGCAAGAAAAG
AATGAACAAGAATTATTGGAATTAGATAAATGGGCAAGTTTGTGGAATTGGTTTAACATAACAAATTGGC
TGTGGTATATAAAATTATTCATAATGATAGTAGGAGGCTTGGTAGGTTTAAGAATAGTTTTTGCTGTACT
TTCTATAGTGAATAGAGTTAGGCAGGGATATTCACCATTATCGTTTCAGACCCACCTCCCAACCCCGAGG
GGACCCGACAGGCCCGAAGGAATAGAAGAAGAAGGTGGAGAGAGAGACAGAGACAGATCCATTCGATTAG
TGAACGGATCGGCACTGCGTGCGCCAATTCTGCAGACAAATGGCAGTATTCATCCACAATTTTAAAAGAA
AAGGGGGGATTGGGGGGTACAGTGCAGGGGAAAGAATAGTAGACATAATAGCAACAGACATACAAACTAA
AGAATTACAAAAACAAATTACAAAAATTCAAAATTTTCGGGTTTATTACAGGGACAGCAGAGATCCAGTT
TGGTTAATTAGCTAGCTGCAAAGATGGATAAAGTTTTAAACAGAGAGGAATCTTTGCAGCTAATGGACCT
TCTAGGTCTTGAAAGGAGTGGGAATTGGCTCCGGTGCCCGTCAGTGGGCAGAGCGCACATCGCCCACAGT
CCCCGAGAAGTTGGGGGGAGGGGTCGGCAATTGAACCGGTGCCTAGAGAAGGTGGCGCGGGGTAAACTGG
GAAAGTGATGTCGTGTACTGGCTCCGCCTTTTTCCCGAGGGTGGGGGAGAACCGTATATAAGTGCAGTAG
TCGCCGTGAACGTTCTTTTTCGCAACGGGTTTGCCGCCAGAACACAGGTAAGTGCCGTGTGTGGTTCCCG
CGGGCCTGGCCTCTTTACGGGTTATGGCCCTTGCGTGCCTTGAATTACTTCCACCTGGCTGCAGTACGTG
ATTCTTGATCCCGAGCTTCGGGTTGGAAGTGGGTGGGAGAGTTCGAGGCCTTGCGCTTAAGGAGCCCCTT
CGCCTCGTGCTTGAGTTGAGGCCTGGCCTGGGCGCTGGGGCCGCCGCGTGCGAATCTGGTGGCACCTTCG
CGCCTGTCTCGCTGCTTTCGATAAGTCTCTAGCCATTTAAAATTTTTGATGACCTGCTGCGACGCTTTTT
TTCTGGCAAGATAGTCTTGTAAATGCGGGCCAAGATCTGCACACTGGTATTTCGGTTTTTGGGGCCGCGG
GCGGCGACGGGGCCCGTGCGTCCCAGCGCACATGTTCGGCGAGGCGGGGCCTGCGAGCGCGGCCACCGAG
AATCGGACGGGGGTAGTCTCAAGCTGGCCGGCCTGCTCTGGTGCCTGGCCTCGCGCCGCCGTGTATCGCC
CCGCCCTGGGCGGCAAGGCTGGCCCGGTCGGCACCAGTTGCGTGAGCGGAAAGATGGCCGCTTCCCGGCC
CTGCTGCAGGGAGCTCAAAATGGAGGACGCGGCGCTCGGGAGAGCGGGCGGGTGAGTCACCCACACAAAG
GAAAAGGGCCTTTCCGTCCTCAGCCGTCGCTTCATGTGACTCCACGGAGTACCGGGCGCCGTCCAGGCAC
CTCGATTAGTTCTCGAGCTTTTGGAGTACGTCGTCTTTAGGTTGGGGGGAGGGGTTTTATGCGATGGAGT
TTCCCCACACTGAGTGGGTGGAGACTGAAGTTAGGCCAGCTTGGCACTTGATGTAATTCTCCTTGGAATT
TGCCCTTTTTGAGTTTGGATCTTGGTTCATTCTCAAGCCTCAGACAGTGGTTCAAAGTTTTTTTCTTCCA
TTTCAGGTGTCGTGACGTACGGCCACCATGAAAAGGCCGGCGGCCACGAAAAAGGCCGGCCAGGCAAAAA
AGAAAAAGGACAAGAAGTACAGCATCGGCCTGGCCATCGGCACCAACTCTGTGGGCTGGGCCGTGATCAC
CGACGAGTACAAGGTGCCCAGCAAGAAATTCAAGGTGCTGGGCAACACCGACCGGCACAGCATCAAGAAG
AACCTGATCGGAGCCCTGCTGTTCGACAGCGGCGAAACAGCCGAGGCCACCCGGCTGAAGAGAACCGCCA
GAAGAAGATACACCAGACGGAAGAACCGGATCTGCTATCTGCAAGAGATCTTCAGCAACGAGATGGCCAA
GGTGGACGACAGCTTCTTCCACAGACTGGAAGAGTCCTTCCTGGTGGAAGAGGATAAGAAGCACGAGCGG
CACCCCATCTTCGGCAACATCGTGGACGAGGTGGCCTACCACGAGAAGTACCCCACCATCTACCACCTGA
GAAAGAAACTGGTGGACAGCACCGACAAGGCCGACCTGCGGCTGATCTATCTGGCCCTGGCCCACATGAT
CAAGTTCCGGGGCCACTTCCTGATCGAGGGCGACCTGAACCCCGACAACAGCGACGTGGACAAGCTGTTC
ATCCAGCTGGTGCAGACCTACAACCAGCTGTTCGAGGAAAACCCCATCAACGCCAGCGGCGTGGACGCCA
AGGCCATCCTGTCTGCCAGACTGAGCAAGAGCAGACGGCTGGAAAATCTGATCGCCCAGCTGCCCGGCGA
GAAGAAGAATGGCCTGTTCGGCAACCTGATTGCCCTGAGCCTGGGCCTGACCCCCAACTTCAAGAGCAAC
TTCGACCTGGCCGAGGATGCCAAACTGCAGCTGAGCAAGGACACCTACGACGACGACCTGGACAACCTGC
TGGCCCAGATCGGCGACCAGTACGCCGACCTGTTTCTGGCCGCCAAGAACCTGTCCGACGCCATCCTGCT
GAGCGACATCCTGAGAGTGAACACCGAGATCACCAAGGCCCCCCTGAGCGCCTCTATGATCAAGAGATAC
GACGAGCACCACCAGGACCTGACCCTGCTGAAAGCTCTCGTGCGGCAGCAGCTGCCTGAGAAGTACAAAG
AGATTTTCTTCGACCAGAGCAAGAACGGCTACGCCGGCTACATTGACGGCGGAGCCAGCCAGGAAGAGTT
CTACAAGTTCATCAAGCCCATCCTGGAAAAGATGGACGGCACCGAGGAACTGCTCGTGAAGCTGAACAGA
GAGGACCTGCTGCGGAAGCAGCGGACCTTCGACAACGGCAGCATCCCCCACCAGATCCACCTGGGAGAGC
TGCACGCCATTCTGCGGCGGCAGGAAGATTTTTACCCATTCCTGAAGGACAACCGGGAAAAGATCGAGAA
GATCCTGACCTTCCGCATCCCCTACTACGTGGGCCCTCTGGCCAGGGGAAACAGCAGATTCGCCTGGATG
ACCAGAAAGAGCGAGGAAACCATCACCCCCTGGAACTTCGAGGAAGTGGTGGACAAGGGCGCTTCCGCCC
AGAGCTTCATCGAGCGGATGACCAACTTCGATAAGAACCTGCCCAACGAGAAGGTGCTGCCCAAGCACAG
CCTGCTGTACGAGTACTTCACCGTGTATAACGAGCTGACCAAAGTGAAATACGTGACCGAGGGAATGAGA
AAGCCCGCCTTCCTGAGCGGCGAGCAGAAAAAGGCCATCGTGGACCTGCTGTTCAAGACCAACCGGAAAG
TGACCGTGAAGCAGCTGAAAGAGGACTACTTCAAGAAAATCGAGTGCTTCGACTCCGTGGAAATCTCCGG
CGTGGAAGATCGGTTCAACGCCTCCCTGGGCACATACCACGATCTGCTGAAAATTATCAAGGACAAGGAC
TTCCTGGACAATGAGGAAAACGAGGACATTCTGGAAGATATCGTGCTGACCCTGACACTGTTTGAGGACA
GAGAGATGATCGAGGAACGGCTGAAAACCTATGCCCACCTGTTCGACGACAAAGTGATGAAGCAGCTGAA
GCGGCGGAGATACACCGGCTGGGGCAGGCTGAGCCGGAAGCTGATCAACGGCATCCGGGACAAGCAGTCC
GGCAAGACAATCCTGGATTTCCTGAAGTCCGACGGCTTCGCCAACAGAAACTTCATGCAGCTGATCCACG
ACGACAGCCTGACCTTTAAAGAGGACATCCAGAAAGCCCAGGTGTCCGGCCAGGGCGATAGCCTGCACGA
GCACATTGCCAATCTGGCCGGCAGCCCCGCCATTAAGAAGGGCATCCTGCAGACAGTGAAGGTGGTGGAC
GAGCTCGTGAAAGTGATGGGCCGGCACAAGCCCGAGAACATCGTGATCGAAATGGCCAGAGAGAACCAGA
CCACCCAGAAGGGACAGAAGAACAGCCGCGAGAGAATGAAGCGGATCGAAGAGGGCATCAAAGAGCTGGG
CAGCCAGATCCTGAAAGAACACCCCGTGGAAAACACCCAGCTGCAGAACGAGAAGCTGTACCTGTACTAC
CTGCAGAATGGGCGGGATATGTACGTGGACCAGGAACTGGACATCAACCGGCTGTCCGACTACGATGTGG
ACCACATCGTGCCTCAGAGCTTTCTGAAGGACGACTCCATCGACAACAAGGTGCTGACCAGAAGCGACAA
GGCCCGGGGCAAGAGCGACAACGTGCCCTCCGAAGAGGTCGTGAAGAAGATGAAGAACTACTGGCGGCAG
CTGCTGAACGCCAAGCTGATTACCCAGAGAAAGTTCGACAATCTGACCAAGGCCGAGAGAGGCGGCCTGA
GCGAACTGGATAAGGCCGGCTTCATCAAGAGACAGCTGGTGGAAACCCGGCAGATCACAAAGCACGTGGC
ACAGATCCTGGACTCCCGGATGAACACTAAGTACGACGAGAATGACAAGCTGATCCGGGAAGTGAAAGTG
ATCACCCTGAAGTCCAAGCTGGTGTCCGATTTCCGGAAGGATTTCCAGTTTTACAAAGTGCGCGAGATCA
ACAACTACCACCACGCCCACGACGCCTACCTGAACGCCGTCGTGGGAACCGCCCTGATCAAAAAGTACCC
TAAGCTGGAAAGCGAGTTCGTGTACGGCGACTACAAGGTGTACGACGTGCGGAAGATGATCGCCAAGAGC
GAGCAGGAAATCGGCAAGGCTACCGCCAAGTACTTCTTCTACAGCAACATCATGAACTTTTTCAAGACCG
AGATTACCCTGGCCAACGGCGAGATCCGGAAGCGGCCTCTGATCGAGACAAACGGCGAAACCGGGGAGAT
CGTGTGGGATAAGGGCCGGGATTTTGCCACCGTGCGGAAAGTGCTGAGCATGCCCCAAGTGAATATCGTG
AAAAAGACCGAGGTGCAGACAGGCGGCTTCAGCAAAGAGTCTATCCTGCCCAAGAGGAACAGCGATAAGC
TGATCGCCAGAAAGAAGGACTGGGACCCTAAGAAGTACGGCGGCTTCGACAGCCCCACCGTGGCCTATTC
TGTGCTGGTGGTGGCCAAAGTGGAAAAGGGCAAGTCCAAGAAACTGAAGAGTGTGAAAGAGCTGCTGGGG
ATCACCATCATGGAAAGAAGCAGCTTCGAGAAGAATCCCATCGACTTTCTGGAAGCCAAGGGCTACAAAG
AAGTGAAAAAGGACCTGATCATCAAGCTGCCTAAGTACTCCCTGTTCGAGCTGGAAAACGGCCGGAAGAG
AATGCTGGCCTCTGCCGGCGAACTGCAGAAGGGAAACGAACTGGCCCTGCCCTCCAAATATGTGAACTTC
CTGTACCTGGCCAGCCACTATGAGAAGCTGAAGGGCTCCCCCGAGGATAATGAGCAGAAACAGCTGTTTG
TGGAACAGCACAAGCACTACCTGGACGAGATCATCGAGCAGATCAGCGAGTTCTCCAAGAGAGTGATCCT
GGCCGACGCTAATCTGGACAAAGTGCTGTCCGCCTACAACAAGCACCGGGATAAGCCCATCAGAGAGCAG
GCCGAGAATATCATCCACCTGTTTACCCTGACCAATCTGGGAGCCCCTGCCGCCTTCAAGTACTTTGACA
CCACCATCGACCGGAAGAGGTACACCAGCACCAAAGAGGTGCTGGACGCCACCCTGATCCACCAGAGCAT
CACCGGCCTGTACGAGACACGGATCGACCTGTCTCAGCTGGGAGGCGACAGCGCTGGAGGAGGTGGAAGC
GGAGGAGGAGGAAGCGGAGGAGGAGGTAGCGGACCTAAGAAAAAGAGGAAGGTGGCGGCCGCTGGATCCG
ACTACAAAGACCATGACGGTGATTATAAAGATCATGACATCGACTACAAGGATGACGATGACAAGGGTGG
ATCCGGATCAGGCTCCGACGCATTGGACGATTTTGATCTGGATATGCTGGGAAGTGACGCCCTCGATGAT
TTTGACCTTGACATGCTTGGTTCGGATGCCCTTGATGACTTTGACCTCGACATGCTCGGCAGTGACGCCC
TTGATGATTTCGACCTGGACATGCTGGGATCTGGAGAGGGAAGGGGAAGCCTCCTAACTTGCGGAGATGT
CGAGGAGAATCCTGGCCCAATGGTTAGTAAGGGAGAGGAGTTGATAAAAGAGAATATGCACATGAAACTG
TATATGGAAGGGACAGTGGACAACCATCACTTCAAGTGCACCTCTGAGGGAGAAGGAAAGCCATACGAAG
GCACCCAGACTATGCGAATTAAGGTCGTGGAGGGAGGGCCTCTCCCCTTCGCCTTCGATATTCTTGCAAC
ATCTTTCCTCTACGGGAGCAAAACCTTCATCAATCACACACAAGGCATACCTGACTTTTTTAAGCAGAGT
TTTCCAGAGGGCTTTACCTGGGAGCGTGTGACTACATACGAAGATGGGGGTGTGCTGACGGCTACACAGG
ATACTTCACTTCAGGACGGTTGTCTGATCTACAACGTCAAGATCAGGGGGGTCAATTTCACCTCGAATGG
ACCAGTAATGCAAAAAAAGACCCTGGGATGGGAAGCTTTTACTGAAACTCTCTATCCCGCCGACGGCGGC
CTCGAAGGCAGAAACGATATGGCTTTGAAGCTGGTTGGCGGGTCCCATCTAATTGCCAATGCCAAAACCA
CATATAGGAGCAAAAAGCCTGCAAAGAACCTGAAGATGCCGGGTGTGTACTATGTTGACTATAGATTAGA
GCGGATCAAAGAGGCAAATAACGAAACGTACGTGGAGCAGCACGAGGTAGCCGTGGCGCGCTACTGCGAT
TTACCCTCCAAACTGGGCCATAAACTGAACTGTACAGGAAGCGGAGCTACTAACTTCAGCCTGCTGAAGC
AGGCTGGCGACGTGGAAGAAAACCCAGGACCTATGGCCAAGCCTTTGTCTCAAGAAGAATCCACCCTCAT
TGAAAGAGCAACGGCTACAATCAACAGCATCCCCATCTCTGAAGACTACAGCGTCGCCAGCGCAGCTCTC
TCTAGCGACGGCCGCATCTTCACTGGTGTCAATGTATATCATTTTACTGGGGGACCTTGTGCAGAACTCG
TGGTGCTGGGCACTGCTGCTGCTGCGGCAGCTGGCAACCTGACTTGTATCGTCGCGATCGGAAATGAGAA
CAGGGGCATCTTGAGCCCCTGCGGACGGTGCCGACAGGTGCTTCTCGATCTGCATCCTGGGATCAAAGCC
ATAGTGAAGGACAGTGATGGACAGCCGACGGCAGTTGGGATTCGTGAATTGCTGCCCTCTGGTTATGTGT
GGGAGGGCTAAGAATTCGATATCAAGCTTATCGGTAATCAACCTCTGGATTACAAAATTTGTGAAAGATT
GACTGGTATTCTTAACTATGTTGCTCCTTTTACGCTATGTGGATACGCTGCTTTAATGCCTTTGTATCAT
GCTATTGCTTCCCGTATGGCTTTCATTTTCTCCTCCTTGTATAAATCCTGGTTGCTGTCTCTTTATGAGG
AGTTGTGGCCCGTTGTCAGGCAACGTGGCGTGGTGTGCACTGTGTTTGCTGACGCAACCCCCACTGGTTG
GGGCATTGCCACCACCTGTCAGCTCCTTTCCGGGACTTTCGCTTTCCCCCTCCCTATTGCCACGGCGGAA
CTCATCGCCGCCTGCCTTGCCCGCTGCTGGACAGGGGCTCGGCTGTTGGGCACTGACAATTCCGTGGTGT
TGTCGGGGAAATCATCGTCCTTTCCTTGGCTGCTCGCCTGTGTTGCCACCTGGATTCTGCGCGGGACGTC
CTTCTGCTACGTCCCTTCGGCCCTCAATCCAGCGGACCTTCCTTCCCGCGGCCTGCTGCCGGCTCTGCGG
CCTCTTCCGCGTCTTCGCCTTCGCCCTCAGACGAGTCGGATCTCCCTTTGGGCCGCCTCCCCGCATCGAT
ACCGTCGACCTCGAGACCTAGAAAAACATGGAGCAATCACAAGTAGCAATACAGCAGCTACCAATGCTGA
TTGTGCCTGGCTAGAAGCACAAGAGGAGGAGGAGGTGGGTTTTCCAGTCACACCTCAGGTACCTTTAAGA
CCAATGACTTACAAGGCAGCTGTAGATCTTAGCCACTTTTTAAAAGAAAAGGGGGGACTGGAAGGGCTAA
TTCACTCCCAACGAAGACAAGATATCCTTGATCTGTGGATCTACCACACACAAGGCTACTTCCCTGATTG
GCAGAACTACACACCAGGGCCAGGGATCAGATATCCACTGACCTTTGGATGGTGCTACAAGCTAGTACCA
GTTGAGCAAGAGAAGGTAGAAGAAGCCAATGAAGGAGAGAACACCCGCTTGTTACACCCTGTGAGCCTGC
ATGGGATGGATGACCCGGAGAGAGAAGTATTAGAGTGGAGGTTTGACAGCCGCCTAGCATTTCATCACAT
GGCCCGAGAGCTGCATCCGGACTGTACTGGGTCTCTCTGGTTAGACCAGATCTGAGCCTGGGAGCTCTCT
GGCTAACTAGGGAACCCACTGCTTAAGCCTCAATAAAGCTTGCCTTGAGTGCTTCAAGTAGTGTGTGCCC
GTCTGTTGTGTGACTCTGGTAACTAGAGATCCCTCAGACCCTTTTAGTCAGTGTGGAAAATCTCTAGCAG
GGCCCGTTTAAACCCGCTGATCAGCCTCGACTGTGCCTTCTAGTTGCCAGCCATCTGTTGTTTGCCCCTC
CCCCGTGCCTTCCTTGACCCTGGAAGGTGCCACTCCCACTGTCCTTTCCTAATAAAATGAGGAAATTGCA
TCGCATTGTCTGAGTAGGTGTCATTCTATTCTGGGGGGTGGGGTGGGGCAGGACAGCAAGGGGGAGGATT
GGGAAGACAATAGCAGGCATGCTGGGGATGCGGTGGGCTCTATGGCTTCTGAGGCGGAAAGAACCAGCTG
GGGCTCTAGGGGGTATCCCC
[124 nt withheld, positions 11221-11344]
C
[91 nt withheld, positions 11346-11436]
A
[49 nt withheld, positions 11438-11486]
CCTTTGACGTTGGAGTCCACGTTCTTT
[37 nt withheld, positions 11514-11550]
ACCCTATCTCGGTCTATTCTTTTGATTTATAAGGGATTTTGCCGATTTCGGCCTATTGGTTAAAAAATGA
GCTGATTTAACAAAAATTTAACGCGAATTAATTCTGTGGAATGTGTGTCAGTTAGGGTGTGGAAAGTCCC
CAGGCTCCCCAGCAGGCAGAAGTATGCAAAGCATGCATCTCAATTAGTCAGCAACCAGGTGTGGAAAGTC
CCCAGGCTCCCCAGCAGGCAGAAGTATGCAAAGCATGCATCTCAATTAGTCAGCAACCATAGTCCCGCCC
CTAACTCCGCCCATCCCGCCCCTAACTCCGCCCAGTTCCGCCCATTCTCCGCCCCATGGCTGACTAATTT
TTTTTATTTATGCAGAGGCCGAGGCCGCCTCTGCCTCTGAGCTATTCCAGAAGTAGTGAGGAGGCTTTTT
TGGAGGCCTAGGCTTTTGCAAAAAGCTCCCGGGAGCTTGTATATCCATTTTCGGATCTGATCAGCACGTG
TTGACAATTAATCATCGGCATAGTATATCGGCATAGTATAATACGACAAGGTGAGGAACTAAACCATGGC
CAAGTTGACCAGTGCCGTTCCGGTGCTCACCGCGCGCGACGTCGCCGGAGCGGTCGAGTTCTGGACCGAC
CGGCTCGGGTTCTCCCGGGACTTCGTGGAGGACGACTTCGCCGGTGTGGTCCGGGACGACGTGACCCTGT
TCATCAGCGCGGTCCAGGACCAGGTGGTGCCGGACAACACCCTGGCCTGGGTGTGGGTGCGCGGCCTGGA
CGAGCTGTACGCCGAGTGGTCGGAGGTCGTGTCCACGAACTTCCGGGACGCCTCCGGGCCGGCCATGACC
GAGATCGGCGAGCAGCCGTGGGGGCGGGAGTTCGCCCTGCGCGACCCGGCCGGCAACTGCGTGCACTTCG
TGGCCGAGGAGCAGGACTGACACGTGCTACGAGATTTCGATTCCACCGCCGCCTTCTATGAAAGGTTGGG
CTTCGGAATCGTTTTCCGGGACGCCGGCTGGATGATCCTCCAGCGCGGGGATCTCATGCTGGAGTTCTTC
GCCCACCCCAACTTGTTTATTGCAGCTTATAATGGTTACAAATAAAGCAATAGCATCACAAATTTCACAA
ATAAAGCATTTTTTTCACTGCATTCTAGTTGTGGTTTGTCCAAACTCATCAATGTATCTTATCATGTCTG
TATACCGTCGACCTCTAGCTAGAGCTTGGCGTAATCATGGTCATAGCTGTTTCCTGTGTGAAATTGTTAT
CCGCTCACAATTCCACACAACATACGAGCCGGAAGCATAAAGTGTAAAGCCTGGGGTGCCTAATGAGTGA
GCTAACTCACATTAATTGCGTTGCGCTCACTGCCCGCTTTCCAGTCGGGAAACCTGTCGTGCCAGCTGCA
TTAATGAATCGGCCAACGCGCGGGGAGAGGCGGTTTGCGTATTGGGCGCTCTTCCGCTTCCTCGCTCACT
GACTCGCTGCGCTCGGTCGTTCGGCTGCGGCGAGCGGTATCAGCTCACTCAAAGGCGGTAATACGGTTAT
CCACAGAATCAGGGGATAACGCAGGAAAGAACATGTGAGCAAAAGGCCAGCAAAAGGCCAGGAACCGTAA
AAAGGCCGCGTTGCTGGCGTTTTTCCATAGGCTCCGCCCCCCTGACGAGCATCACAAAAATCGACGCTCA
AGTCAGAGGTGGCGAAACCCGACAGGACTATAAAGATACCAGGCGTTTCCCCCTGGAAGCTCCCTCGTGC
GCTCTCCTGTTCCGACCCTGCCGCTTACCGGATACCTGTCCGCCTTTCTCCCTTCGGGAAGCGTGGCGCT
TTCTCATAGCTCACGCTGTAGGTATCTCAGTTCGGTGTAGGTCGTTCGCTCCAAGCTGGGCTGTGTGCAC
GAACCCCCCGTTCAGCCCGACCGCTGCGCCTTATCCGGTAACTATCGTCTTGAGTCCAACCCGGTAAGAC
ACGACTTATCGCCACTGGCAGCAGCCACTGGTAACAGGATTAGCAGAGCGAGGTATGTAGGCGGTGCTAC
AGAGTTCTTGAAGTGGTGGCCTAACTACGGCTACACTAGAAGAACAGTATTTGGTATCTGCGCTCTGCTG
AAGCCAGTTACCTTCGGAAAAAGAGTTGGTAGCTCTTGATCCGGCAAACAAACCACCGCTGGTAGCGGTG
GTTTTTTTGTTTGCAAGCAGCAGATTACGCGCAGAAAAAAAGGATCTCAAGAAGATCCTTTGATCTTTTC
TACGGGGTCTGACGCTCAGTGGAACGAAAACTCACGTTAAGGGATTTTGGTCATGAGATTATCAAAAAGG
ATCTTCACCTAGATCCTTTTAAATTAAAAATGAAGTTTTAAATCAATCTAAAGTATATATGAGTAAACTT
GGTCTGACAGTTACCAATGCTTAATCAGTGAGGCACCTATCTCAGCGATCTGTCTATTTCGTTCATCCAT
AGTTGCCTGACTCCCCGTCGTGTAGATAACTACGATACGGGAGGGCTTACCATCTGGCCCCAGTGCTGCA
ATGATACCGCGAGACCCACGCTCACCGGCTCCAGATTTATCAGCAATAAACCAGCCAGCCGGAAGGGCCG
AGCGCAGAAGTGGTCCTGCAACTTTATCCGCCTCCATCCAGTCTATTAATTGTTGCCGGGAAGCTAGAGT
AAGTAGTTCGCCAGTTAATAGTTTGCGCAACGTTGTTGCCATTGCTACAGGCATCGTGGTGTCACGCTCG
TCGTTTGGTATGGCTTCATTCAGCTCCGGTTCCCAACGATCAAGGCGAGTTACATGATCCCCCATGTTGT
GCAAAAAAGCGGTTAGCTCCTTCGGTCCTCCGATCGTTGTCAGAAGTAAGTTGGCCGCAGTGTTATCACT
CATGGTTATGGCAGCACTGCATAATTCTCTTACTGTCATGCCATCCGTAAGATGCTTTTCTGTGACTGGT
GAGTACTCAACCAAGTCATTCTGAGAATAGTGTATGCGGCGACCGAGTTGCTCTTGCCCGGCGTCAATAC
GGGATAATACCGCGCCACATAGCAGAACTTTAAAAGTGCTCATCATTGGAAAACGTTCTTCGGGGCGAAA
ACTCTCAAGGATCTTACCGCTGTTGAGATCCAGTTCGATGTAACCCACTCGTGCACCCAACTGATCTTCA
GCATCTTTTACTTTCACCAGCGTTTCTGGGTGAGCAAAAACAGGAAGGCAAAATGCCGCAAAAAAGGGAA
TAAGGGCGACACGGAAATGTTGAATACTCATACTCTTCCTTTTTCAATATTATTGAAGCATTTATCAGGG
TTATTGTCTCATGAGCGGATACATATTTGAATGTATTTAGAAAAATAAACAAATAGGGGTTCCGCGCACA
TTTCCCCGAAAAGTGCCACCTGAC
Features (pLannotate 1.2.2; 35 found; start..end, strand, type, name):
     31..83      -  misc_feature   bom (fragment): basis of mobility region from pBR322
    238..617     +  enhancer       CMV enhancer: human cytomegalovirus immediate early enhancer
    618..817     +  promoter       CMV promoter: human cytomegalovirus (CMV) immediate early promoter
    835..1015    +  LTR            5' LTR (truncated): truncated 5' long terminal repeat (LTR) from HIV-1
   1062..1187    +  misc_feature   HIV-1 Ψ: packaging signal of human immunodeficiency virus type 1
   1171..1534    +  CDS            HIV-1 gag (fragment): gag protein from human immunodeficiency virus 1; gag
   1680..1913    +  misc_feature   RRE: The Rev response element (RRE) of HIV-1 allows for Rev-dependent mRNA export from the nucleus to the cytoplasm.
   2290..2390    +  CDS            Rev (fragment): human immunodeficiency virus 1 (HIV-1) Rev protein; rev; enhances nuclear export of unspliced and incompletely spliced viral mRNAs
   2440..2557    +  misc_feature   cPPT/CTS: central polypurine tract and central termination sequence of HIV-1
   2614..2680    +  CDS            small t antigen (fragment): SV40 (simian virus 40) small t antigen
   2687..3865    +  promoter       EF-1α promoter: strong constitutive promoter for human elongation factor EF-1α
   3881..3928    +  CDS            nucleoplasmin NLS: bipartite nuclear localization signal from nucleoplasmin
   3928..8029    +  CDS            dCas9 (fragment): catalytically dead mutant of the Cas9 endonuclease from the Streptococcus pyogenes Type II CRISPR/Cas system RNA-guided DNA-binding protein that lacks endonuclease activity due to the D10A mutation in the RuvC catalytic domain and the N863A mutation in the HNH catalytic domain
   8120..8185    +  CDS            3xFLAG: three tandem FLAG® epitope tags, followed by an enterokinase cleavage site
   8420..9130    +  CDS            mTagBFP2: mTagBFP2 is a basic (constitutively fluorescent) blue fluorescent protein published in 2011, derived from Entacmaea quadricolor. It is reported to be a very rapidly-maturing monomer with very low acid sensitivity.
   9203..9601    +  CDS            BSD: blasticidin S deaminase; Aspergillus terreus BSD; confers resistance to blasticidin
   9602..9623    +  misc_feature   MCS (fragment): pBluescript multiple cloning site
   9626..10214   +  misc_feature   WPRE: woodchuck hepatitis virus posttranscriptional regulatory element
  10151..10732   +  CDS            nef (fragment): NEF_HV1H2 - Experimental evidence at protein level: Swiss-Prot protein existence level 1. Extracellular Nef protein targets CD4(+) T-lymphocytes for apoptosis by interacting with CXCR4 surface receptors. From Human immunodeficiency virus type 1 group M subtype B (isolate HXB2) (HIV-1).
  10739..10919   +  LTR            5' LTR (truncated): truncated 5' long terminal repeat (LTR) from HIV-1
  10951..11175   +  polyA_signal   bGH poly(A) signal: bovine growth hormone polyadenylation signal
  11179..11200   +  promoter       SV40 promoter (fragment): SV40 enhancer and early promoter
  11221..11649   +  rep_origin     f1 ori (sequence partly withheld): f1 bacteriophage origin of replication; arrow indicates direction of (+) strand synthesis
  11663..11992   +  promoter       SV40 promoter: SV40 enhancer and early promoter
  12040..12087   +  promoter       EM7 promoter: synthetic bacterial promoter&nbsp
  12106..12480   +  CDS            BleoR: antibiotic-binding protein; Sh ble from Streptoalloteichus hindustanus; confers resistance to bleomycin, phleomycin, and Zeocin™
  12490..12615   +  CDS            ble (fragment): BLE_KLEPN - Experimental evidence at protein level: Swiss-Prot protein existence level 1. Binding protein with a strong affinity to the bleomycin family of antibiotics. Binds to CL990; an antimitotic-antibiotic compound. From Klebsiella pneumoniae.
  12610..12731   +  polyA_signal   SV40 poly(A) signal: SV40 polyadenylation signal
  12802..12824   -  protein_bind   lac operator (fragment): The lac repressor binds to the lac operator to inhibit transcription in E. coli. This inhibition can be relieved by adding lactose or isopropyl-β-D-thiogalactopyranoside (IPTG). lac repressor encoded by lacI
  12828..12858   -  promoter       lac promoter: promoter for the E. coli lac operon
  12873..12894   -  protein_bind   CAP binding site: CAP binding activates transcription in the presence of cAMP. E. coli catabolite activator protein
  12907..12999   -  CDS            lacI (fragment): lac repressor; lacI; The lac repressor binds to the lac operator to inhibit transcription in E. coli. This inhibition can be relieved by adding lactose or isopropyl-β-D-thiogalactopyranoside (IPTG).
  13182..13770   -  rep_origin     ori: high-copy-number ColE1/pMB1/pBR322/pUC origin of replication
  13941..14801   -  CDS            AmpR: β-lactamase; bla; confers resistance to ampicillin, carbenicillin, and related antibiotics
  14802..14906   -  promoter       AmpR promoter: bla
