[The description below was written by a language model from this plasmid's Addgene catalogue record and pLannotate feature annotations shown in this document.]
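Description:
pJT259 Lenti pEF-dCas9-3XFLAG-VP64-T2A-tagBFP-P2A-Blast is a roughly 14.9 kb lentiviral transfer plasmid for mammalian CRISPR-based transcriptional control, built on the pJT216 backbone. It is maintained in E. coli through a high-copy ColE1/pUC-type origin and an ampicillin resistance gene, and it also carries an f1 origin. The viral portion has a third-generation-style layout. A CMV enhancer/promoter drives a truncated HIV-1 5' LTR, followed by the Ψ packaging signal with a gag fragment, the Rev response element and the cPPT/CTS. A WPRE, a second truncated LTR and a bGH polyadenylation signal close the cassette. These elements allow the genomic RNA to be packaged when helper functions are supplied in trans and then integrated into target cells. Outside the LTRs, the backbone also holds an SV40/EM7-driven bleomycin/Zeocin resistance cassette, which would not be transferred with the virus.

The payload is a single open reading frame under the human EF-1α promoter. It begins with a nucleoplasmin nuclear localization signal, followed by catalytically dead Streptococcus pyogenes Cas9 (annotated as carrying D10A and N863A) and a 3xFLAG epitope. According to the construct name, the VP64 activation domain comes next. VP64 and the T2A and P2A peptides are not individually annotated in the feature table, but unannotated gaps flanking the mTagBFP2 coding sequence are consistent with them. The 2A sequences cause mTagBFP2 and blasticidin S deaminase to be released as separate proteins, so transduced cells can be sorted by blue fluorescence or selected with blasticidin. No guide RNA cassette is annotated, so a guide would have to be supplied separately. The stated purpose is a dCas9 effector fusion for manipulating transcription; with VP64, this means guide-directed activation of target genes.
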