Addgene plasmid #187335: pJT259 Lenti pEF-dCas9-3XFLAG-VP64-T2A-tagBFP-P2A-Blast
Purpose: dCas9 effector fusion for manipulating transcription
Depositing lab: Michael Bassik & Lacra Bintu. Depositing organization: Stanford University. Publication: Development of compact transcriptional effectors using high-throughput measurements in diverse contexts. Tycko J, Van MV, Aradhana, DelRosso N, Ye H, Yao D, Valbuena R, Vaughan-Jackson A, Xu X, Ludwig C, Spees K, Liu K, Gu M, Khare V, Mukund AX, Suzuki PH, Arana S, Zhang C, Du PP, Ornstein TS, Hess GT, Kamber RA, Qi LS, Khalil AS, Bintu L, Bassik MC. Nat Biotechnol. 2024 Nov 1. doi: 10.1038/s41587-024-02442-6. PubMed 39487265.
Backbone
  Vector backbone: pJT216
  Vector type: Mammalian Expression, Lentiviral, CRISPR
  Selectable markers: Blasticidin ; BFP
Growth in bacteria
  Bacterial resistance: Ampicillin, 100 μg/mL
  Growth temperature: 37°C
  Growth strain: NEB Stable
  Copy number: High Copy
Gene/Insert
  Gene/Insert name: Cas9-3XFLAG-VP64-T2A-tagBFP-P2A-Blast
  Species: H. sapiens (human)
  Promoter: pEF1a
  Tag / fusion protein: 3XFLAG (C terminal on insert)
  Cloning method: Restriction Enzyme; 5′ cloning site unknown (unknown if destroyed)
Terms and licenses: Academic/Nonprofit Terms; Industry Terms: Not Available to Industry
Depositor comments: Please visit https://www.biorxiv.org/content/10.1101/2023.05.12.540558v1 for bioRxiv preprint.
How to cite: pJT259 Lenti pEF-dCas9-3XFLAG-VP64-T2A-tagBFP-P2A-Blast was a gift from Michael Bassik & Lacra Bintu (Addgene plasmid # 187335 ; http://n2t.net/addgene:187335 ; RRID:Addgene_187335)
